Addgene plasmid #193310: pX459_gRNA-ROSA26_hspCas9
Purpose: Cas9 from S. pyogenes and U6 ROSA26 sgRNA (V2.0)
Depositing lab: Simon Elsaesser. Depositing organization: Karolinska Institutet. Publication: Generation of Amber Suppression Cell Lines Using CRISPR-Cas9. Meineke B, Elsasser SJ. Methods Mol Biol. 2023;2676:169-180. doi: 10.1007/978-1-0716-3251-2_12. PubMed 37277632.
Backbone
  Vector backbone: pSpCas9(BB)-2A-Puro (PX459) V2.0 (Addgene #62988)
  Backbone manufacturer: Feng Zhang laboratory
  Vector type: Mammalian Expression, CRISPR
Growth in bacteria
  Bacterial resistance: Ampicillin, 100 μg/mL
  Growth temperature: 37°C
  Growth strain: NEB Stable
  Copy number: Unknown
Gene/Insert
  Gene/Insert name: Cas9 from S. pyogenes and U6 ROSA26 sgRNA (V2.0)
  gRNA/shRNA sequence: actccagtctttctagaaga
  Species: Synthetic
  Mutation: not applicable
  Cloning method: Restriction Enzyme; 5′ cloning site Unknown (unknown if destroyed)
Terms and licenses: Academic/Nonprofit Terms; Industry Terms: Not Available to Industry
How to cite: pX459_gRNA-ROSA26_hspCas9 was a gift from Simon Elsaesser (Addgene plasmid # 193310 ; http://n2t.net/addgene:193310 ; RRID:Addgene_193310)
