[The description below was written by a language model from this plasmid's Addgene catalogue record and pLannotate feature annotations shown in this document.]
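Description:
pX459_gRNA-ROSA26_hspCas9 is a mammalian-expression CRISPR plasmid built on the pSpCas9(BB)-2A-Puro (PX459) V2.0 backbone, carrying both Streptococcus pyogenes Cas9 and a single guide RNA in one vector for transfection into cultured cells. It is propagated in E. coli through a high-copy ColE1/pUC-type origin and selected with ampicillin via the β-lactamase gene. An f1 phage origin and a single annotated AAV2 ITR remnant are also present as backbone elements.

The guide cassette consists of the human U6 RNA polymerase III promoter driving a 20-nt spacer fused to the S. pyogenes gRNA scaffold. The annotation software matches this spacer to a fragment of the left homology arm from intron 1 of the mouse Rosa26 gene, consistent with a guide aimed at the ROSA26 safe-harbour locus. The catalogue entry itself lists the species only as synthetic. Downstream, a CMV enhancer and a hybrid chicken β-actin/minute virus of mice intron, typical of a CBh-type promoter, precede the Cas9 coding sequence. That sequence is annotated in two contiguous portions, followed by a nucleoplasmin bipartite nuclear localization signal and the bovine growth hormone polyadenylation signal.

Although the parent backbone name implies a 2A-puromycin resistance cassette, no such feature is annotated. The polyadenylation signal also follows almost directly after the NLS in the 8,507-nt sequence, so puromycin selection should not be assumed from this record. The associated publication concerns generating amber suppression cell lines with CRISPR-Cas9, suggesting the plasmid is used to cut at ROSA26 for targeted transgene integration.
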