Features (pLannotate 1.2.2; 18 found; start..end, strand, type, name):
      1..241     +  promoter       U6 promoter: RNA polymerase III promoter for human U6 snRNA
    250..269     +  misc_feature   HA-L (fragment): left homology arm from intron 1 of the mouse Rosa26 gene (Soriano, 1999)
    270..345     +  misc_RNA       gRNA scaffold: guide RNA scaffold for the Streptococcus pyogenes CRISPR/Cas9 system
    352..395     +  misc_RNA       gRNA scaffold (fragment): guide RNA scaffold for the Streptococcus pyogenes CRISPR/Cas9 system
    442..727     +  enhancer       CMV enhancer: human cytomegalovirus immediate early enhancer; contains an 18-bp deletion relative to the standard CMV enhancer
   1007..1234    +  intron         hybrid intron: hybrid between chicken β-actin (CBA) and minute virus of mice (MMV) introns (Gray et al., 2011)
   1372..2973    +  CDS            Cas9(N): N-terminal portion of Streptococcus pyogenes Cas9 (Zetsche et al., 2015)
   2974..5472    +  CDS            Cas9(C): C-terminal portion of Streptococcus pyogenes Cas9 (Zetsche et al., 2015)
   5473..5520    +  CDS            nucleoplasmin NLS: bipartite nuclear localization signal from nucleoplasmin
   5554..5665    +  polyA_signal   bGH poly(A) signal: bovine growth hormone polyadenylation signal
   5770..5910    +  repeat_region  AAV2 ITR: inverted terminal repeat of adeno-associated virus serotype 2 inverted
   5915..5966    -  misc_feature   bom (fragment): basis of mobility region from pBR322
   5985..6440    +  rep_origin     f1 ori (sequence partly withheld): f1 bacteriophage origin of replication; arrow indicates direction of (+) strand synthesis
   6441..6490    -  misc_feature   bom (fragment): basis of mobility region from pBR322
   6592..6627    -  CDS            rop (fragment): Rop protein, which maintains plasmids at low copy number; rop
   6722..6826    +  promoter       AmpR promoter: bla
   6827..7687    +  CDS            AmpR: β-lactamase; bla; confers resistance to ampicillin, carbenicillin, and related antibiotics
   7858..8446    +  rep_origin     ori: high-copy-number ColE1/pMB1/pBR322/pUC origin of replication
>Addgene plasmid #193310 | pX459_gRNA-ROSA26_hspCas9 | addgene full sequence | sequence record 380293 | Addgene NGS Result
GAGGGCCTATTTCCCATGATTCCTTCATATTTGCATATACGATACAAGGCTGTTAGAGAGATAATTGGAA
TTAATTTGACTGTAAACACAAAGATATTAGTACAAAATACGTGACGTAGAAAGTAATAATTTCTTGGGTA
GTTTGCAGTTTTAAAATTATGTTTTAAAATGGACTATCATATGCTTACCGTAACTTGAAAGTATTTCGAT
TTCTTGGCTTTATATATCTTGTGGAAAGGACGAAACACCACTCCAGTCTTTCTAGAAGAGTTTTAGAGCT
AGAAATAGCAAGTTAAAATAAGGCTAGTCCGTTATCAACTTGAAAAAGTGGCACCGAGTCGGTGCTTTTT
TGTTTTAGAGCTAGAAATAGCAAGTTAAAATAAGGCTAGTCCGTTTTTAGCGCGTGCGCCAATTCTGCAG
ACAAATGGCTCTAGAGGTACCCGTTACATAACTTACGGTAAATGGCCCGCCTGGCTGACCGCCCAACGAC
CCCCGCCCATTGACGTCAATAGTAACGCCAATAGGGACTTTCCATTGACGTCAATGGGTGGAGTATTTAC
GGTAAACTGCCCACTTGGCAGTACATCAAGTGTATCATATGCCAAGTACGCCCCCTATTGACGTCAATGA
CGGTAAATGGCCCGCCTGGCATTGTGCCCAGTACATGACCTTATGGGACTTTCCTACTTGGCAGTACATC
TACGTATTAGTCATCGCTATTACCATGGTCGAGGTGAGCCCCACGTTCTGCTTCACTCTCCCCATCTCCC
CCCCCTCCCCACCCCCAATTTTGTATTTATTTATTTTTTAATTATTTTGTGCAGCGATGGGGGCGGGGGG
GGGGGGGGGGCGCGCGCCRGGSGGGGSGGGGSGGGGSGGGGGGGGGGGSGGGGSGRGGSGGRGRGGKGCG
GCGGCAGCCAATCAGAGCGGCGCGCTCCGAAAGTTTCCTTTTATGGCGAGGCGGCGGCGGCGGCGGCCCT
ATAAAAAGCGAAGCGCGCGGCGGGCGGGAGTCGCTGCGCGCTGCCTTCGCCCCGTGCCCCGCTCCGCCGC
CGCCTCGCGCCGCCCGCCCCGGCTCTGACTGACCGCGTTACTCCCACAGGTGAGCGGGCGGGACGGCCCT
TCTCCTCCGGGCTGTAATTAGCTGAGCAAGAGGTAAGGGTTTAAGGGATGGTTGGTTGGTGGGGTATTAA
TGTTTAATTACCTGGAGCACCTGCCTGAAATCACTTTTTTTCAGGTTGGACCGGTGCCACCATGGACTAT
AAGGACCACGACGGAGACTACAAGGATCATGATATTGATTACAAAGACGATGACGATAAGATGGCCCCAA
AGAAGAAGCGGAAGGTCGGTATCCACGGAGTCCCAGCAGCCGACAAGAAGTACAGCATCGGCCTGGACAT
CGGCACCAACTCTGTGGGCTGGGCCGTGATCACCGACGAGTACAAGGTGCCCAGCAAGAAATTCAAGGTG
CTGGGCAACACCGACCGGCACAGCATCAAGAAGAACCTGATCGGAGCCCTGCTGTTCGACAGCGGCGAAA
CAGCCGAGGCCACCCGGCTGAAGAGAACCGCCAGAAGAAGATACACCAGACGGAAGAACCGGATCTGCTA
TCTGCAAGAGATCTTCAGCAACGAGATGGCCAAGGTGGACGACAGCTTCTTCCACAGACTGGAAGAGTCC
TTCCTGGTGGAAGAGGATAAGAAGCACGAGCGGCACCCCATCTTCGGCAACATCGTGGACGAGGTGGCCT
ACCACGAGAAGTACCCCACCATCTACCACCTGAGAAAGAAACTGGTGGACAGCACCGACAAGGCCGACCT
GCGGCTGATCTATCTGGCCCTGGCCCACATGATCAAGTTCCGGGGCCACTTCCTGATCGAGGGCGACCTG
AACCCCGACAACAGCGACGTGGACAAGCTGTTCATCCAGCTGGTGCAGACCTACAACCAGCTGTTCGAGG
AAAACCCCATCAACGCCAGCGGCGTGGACGCCAAGGCCATCCTGTCTGCCAGACTGAGCAAGAGCAGACG
GCTGGAAAATCTGATCGCCCAGCTGCCCGGCGAGAAGAAGAATGGCCTGTTCGGAAACCTGATTGCCCTG
AGCCTGGGCCTGACCCCCAACTTCAAGAGCAACTTCGACCTGGCCGAGGATGCCAAACTGCAGCTGAGCA
AGGACACCTACGACGACGACCTGGACAACCTGCTGGCCCAGATCGGCGACCAGTACGCCGACCTGTTTCT
GGCCGCCAAGAACCTGTCCGACGCCATCCTGCTGAGCGACATCCTGAGAGTGAACACCGAGATCACCAAG
GCCCCCCTGAGCGCCTCTATGATCAAGAGATACGACGAGCACCACCAGGACCTGACCCTGCTGAAAGCTC
TCGTGCGGCAGCAGCTGCCTGAGAAGTACAAAGAGATTTTCTTCGACCAGAGCAAGAACGGCTACGCCGG
CTACATTGACGGCGGAGCCAGCCAGGAAGAGTTCTACAAGTTCATCAAGCCCATCCTGGAAAAGATGGAC
GGCACCGAGGAACTGCTCGTGAAGCTGAACAGAGAGGACCTGCTGCGGAAGCAGCGGACCTTCGACAACG
GCAGCATCCCCCACCAGATCCACCTGGGAGAGCTGCACGCCATTCTGCGGCGGCAGGAAGATTTTTACCC
ATTCCTGAAGGACAACCGGGAAAAGATCGAGAAGATCCTGACCTTCCGCATCCCCTACTACGTGGGCCCT
CTGGCCAGGGGAAACAGCAGATTCGCCTGGATGACCAGAAAGAGCGAGGAAACCATCACCCCCTGGAACT
TCGAGGAAGTGGTGGACAAGGGCGCTTCCGCCCAGAGCTTCATCGAGCGGATGACCAACTTCGATAAGAA
CCTGCCCAACGAGAAGGTGCTGCCCAAGCACAGCCTGCTGTACGAGTACTTCACCGTGTATAACGAGCTG
ACCAAAGTGAAATACGTGACCGAGGGAATGAGAAAGCCCGCCTTCCTGAGCGGCGAGCAGAAAAAGGCCA
TCGTGGACCTGCTGTTCAAGACCAACCGGAAAGTGACCGTGAAGCAGCTGAAAGAGGACTACTTCAAGAA
AATCGAGTGCTTCGACTCCGTGGAAATCTCCGGCGTGGAAGATCGGTTCAACGCCTCCCTGGGCACATAC
CACGATCTGCTGAAAATTATCAAGGACAAGGACTTCCTGGACAATGAGGAAAACGAGGACATTCTGGAAG
ATATCGTGCTGACCCTGACACTGTTTGAGGACAGAGAGATGATCGAGGAACGGCTGAAAACCTATGCCCA
CCTGTTCGACGACAAAGTGATGAAGCAGCTGAAGCGGCGGAGATACACCGGCTGGGGCAGGCTGAGCCGG
AAGCTGATCAACGGCATCCGGGACAAGCAGTCCGGCAAGACAATCCTGGATTTCCTGAAGTCCGACGGCT
TCGCCAACAGAAACTTCATGCAGCTGATCCACGACGACAGCCTGACCTTTAAAGAGGACATCCAGAAAGC
CCAGGTGTCCGGCCAGGGCGATAGCCTGCACGAGCACATTGCCAATCTGGCCGGCAGCCCCGCCATTAAG
AAGGGCATCCTGCAGACAGTGAAGGTGGTGGACGAGCTCGTGAAAGTGATGGGCCGGCACAAGCCCGAGA
ACATCGTGATCGAAATGGCCAGAGAGAACCAGACCACCCAGAAGGGACAGAAGAACAGCCGCGAGAGAAT
GAAGCGGATCGAAGAGGGCATCAAAGAGCTGGGCAGCCAGATCCTGAAAGAACACCCCGTGGAAAACACC
CAGCTGCAGAACGAGAAGCTGTACCTGTACTACCTGCAGAATGGGCGGGATATGTACGTGGACCAGGAAC
TGGACATCAACCGGCTGTCCGACTACGATGTGGACCATATCGTGCCTCAGAGCTTTCTGAAGGACGACTC
CATCGACAACAAGGTGCTGACCAGAAGCGACAAGAACCGGGGCAAGAGCGACAACGTGCCCTCCGAAGAG
GTCGTGAAGAAGATGAAGAACTACTGGCGGCAGCTGCTGAACGCCAAGCTGATTACCCAGAGAAAGTTCG
ACAATCTGACCAAGGCCGAGAGAGGCGGCCTGAGCGAACTGGATAAGGCCGGCTTCATCAAGAGACAGCT
GGTGGAAACCCGGCAGATCACAAAGCACGTGGCACAGATCCTGGACTCCCGGATGAACACTAAGTACGAC
GAGAATGACAAGCTGATCCGGGAAGTGAAAGTGATCACCCTGAAGTCCAAGCTGGTGTCCGATTTCCGGA
AGGATTTCCAGTTTTACAAAGTGCGCGAGATCAACAACTACCACCACGCCCACGACGCCTACCTGAACGC
CGTCGTGGGAACCGCCCTGATCAAAAAGTACCCTAAGCTGGAAAGCGAGTTCGTGTACGGCGACTACAAG
GTGTACGACGTGCGGAAGATGATCGCCAAGAGCGAGCAGGAAATCGGCAAGGCTACCGCCAAGTACTTCT
TCTACAGCAACATCATGAACTTTTTCAAGACCGAGATTACCCTGGCCAACGGCGAGATCCGGAAGCGGCC
TCTGATCGAGACAAACGGCGAAACCGGGGAGATCGTGTGGGATAAGGGCCGGGATTTTGCCACCGTGCGG
AAAGTGCTGAGCATGCCCCAAGTGAATATCGTGAAAAAGACCGAGGTGCAGACAGGCGGCTTCAGCAAAG
AGTCTATCCTGCCCAAGAGGAACAGCGATAAGCTGATCGCCAGAAAGAAGGACTGGGACCCTAAGAAGTA
CGGCGGCTTCGACAGCCCCACCGTGGCCTATTCTGTGCTGGTGGTGGCCAAAGTGGAAAAGGGCAAGTCC
AAGAAACTGAAGAGTGTGAAAGAGCTGCTGGGGATCACCATCATGGAAAGAAGCAGCTTCGAGAAGAATC
CCATCGACTTTCTGGAAGCCAAGGGCTACAAAGAAGTGAAAAAGGACCTGATCATCAAGCTGCCTAAGTA
CTCCCTGTTCGAGCTGGAAAACGGCCGGAAGAGAATGCTGGCCTCTGCCGGCGAACTGCAGAAGGGAAAC
GAACTGGCCCTGCCCTCCAAATATGTGAACTTCCTGTACCTGGCCAGCCACTATGAGAAGCTGAAGGGCT
CCCCCGAGGATAATGAGCAGAAACAGCTGTTTGTGGAACAGCACAAGCACTACCTGGACGAGATCATCGA
GCAGATCAGCGAGTTCTCCAAGAGAGTGATCCTGGCCGACGCTAATCTGGACAAAGTGCTGTCCGCCTAC
AACAAGCACCGGGATAAGCCCATCAGAGAGCAGGCCGAGAATATCATCCACCTGTTTACCCTGACCAATC
TGGGAGCCCCTGCCGCCTTCAAGTACTTTGACACCACCATCGACCGGAAGAGGTACACCAGCACCAAAGA
GGTGCTGGACGCCACCCTGATCCACCAGAGCATCACCGGCCTGTACGAGACACGGATCGACCTGTCTCAG
CTGGGAGGCGACAAAAGGCCGGCGGCCACGAAAAAGGCCGGCCAGGCAAAAAAGAAAAAGGAATTCTAAC
TAGAGCTCGCTGATCAGCCTCGACTGTGCCTTCTAGTTGCCAGCCATCTGTTGTTTGCCCCTCCCCCGTG
CCTTCCTTGACCCTGGAAGGTGCCACTCCCACTGTCCTTTCCTAATAAAATGAGGAAATTGCATCGCATT
GTCTGAGTAGGTGTCATTCTATTCTGGGGGGTGGGGTGGGGCAGGACAGCAAGGGGGAGGATTGGGAAGA
GAATAGCAGGCATGCTGGGGAGCGGCCGCAGGAACCCCTAGTGATGGAGTTGGCCACTCCCTCTCTGCGC
GCTCGCTCGCTCACTGAGGCCGGGCGACCAAAGGTCGCCCGACGCCCGGGCTTTGCCCGGGCGGCCTCAG
TGAGCGAGCGAGCGCGCAGCTGCCTGCAGGGGCGCCTGATGCGGTATTTTCTCCTTACGCATCTGTGCGG
TATTTCACACCGCATA
[95 nt withheld, positions 5967-6061]
T
[46 nt withheld, positions 6063-6108]
C
[141 nt withheld, positions 6110-6250]
CCTTTGACGTTGGAGTCCACGTTCTTT
[37 nt withheld, positions 6278-6314]
ACTCTATCTCGGGCTATTCTTTTGATTTATAAGGGATTTTGCCGATTTCGGTCTATTGGTTAAAAAATGA
GCTGATTTAACAAAAATTTAACGCGAATTTTAACAAAATATTAACGTTTACAATTTTATGGTGCACTCTC
AGTACAATCTGCTCTGATGCCGCATAGTTAAGCCAGCCCCGACACCCGCCAACACCCGCTGACGCGCCCT
GACGGGCTTGTCTGCTCCCGGCATCCGCTTACAGACAAGCTGTGACCGTCTCCGGGAGCTGCATGTGTCA
GAGGTTTTCACCGTCATCACCGAAACGCGCGAGACGAAAGGGCCTCGTGATACGCCTATTTTTATAGGTT
AATGTCATGATAATAATGGTTTCTTAGACGTCAGGTGGCACTTTTCGGGGAAATGTGCGCGGAACCCCTA
TTTGTTTATTTTTCTAAATACATTCAAATATGTATCCGCTCATGAGACAATAACCCTGATAAATGCTTCA
ATAATATTGAAAAAGGAAGAGTATGAGTATTCAACATTTCCGTGTCGCCCTTATTCCCTTTTTTGCGGCA
TTTTGCCTTCCTGTTTTTGCTCACCCAGAAACGCTGGTGAAAGTAAAAGATGCTGAAGATCAGTTGGGTG
CACGAGTGGGTTACATCGAACTGGATCTCAACAGCGGTAAGATCCTTGAGAGTTTTCGCCCCGAAGAACG
TTTTCCAATGATGAGCACTTTTAAAGTTCTGCTATGTGGCGCGGTATTATCCCGTATTGACGCCGGGCAA
GAGCAACTCGGTCGCCGCATACACTATTCTCAGAATGACTTGGTTGAGTACTCACCAGTCACAGAAAAGC
ATCTTACGGATGGCATGACAGTAAGAGAATTATGCAGTGCTGCCATAACCATGAGTGATAACACTGCGGC
CAACTTACTTCTGACAACGATCGGAGGACCGAAGGAGCTAACCGCTTTTTTGCACAACATGGGGGATCAT
GTAACTCGCCTTGATCGTTGGGAACCGGAGCTGAATGAAGCCATACCAAACGACGAGCGTGACACCACGA
TGCCTGTAGCAATGGCAACAACGTTGCGCAAACTATTAACTGGCGAACTACTTACTCTAGCTTCCCGGCA
ACAATTAATAGACTGGATGGAGGCGGATAAAGTTGCAGGACCACTTCTGCGCTCGGCCCTTCCGGCTGGC
TGGTTTATTGCTGATAAATCTGGAGCCGGTGAGCGTGGAAGCCGCGGTATCATTGCAGCACTGGGGCCAG
ATGGTAAGCCCTCCCGTATCGTAGTTATCTACACGACGGGGAGTCAGGCAACTATGGATGAACGAAATAG
ACAGATCGCTGAGATAGGTGCCTCACTGATTAAGCATTGGTAACTGTCAGACCAAGTTTACTCATATATA
CTTTAGATTGATTTAAAACTTCATTTTTAATTTAAAAGGATCTAGGTGAAGATCCTTTTTGATAATCTCA
TGACCAAAATCCCTTAACGTGAGTTTTCGTTCCACTGAGCGTCAGACCCCGTAGAAAAGATCAAAGGATC
TTCTTGAGATCCTTTTTTTCTGCGCGTAATCTGCTGCTTGCAAACAAAAAAACCACCGCTACCAGCGGTG
GTTTGTTTGCCGGATCAAGAGCTACCAACTCTTTTTCCGAAGGTAACTGGCTTCAGCAGAGCGCAGATAC
CAAATACTGTTCTTCTAGTGTAGCCGTAGTTAGGCCACCACTTCAAGAACTCTGTAGCACCGCCTACATA
CCTCGCTCTGCTAATCCTGTTACCAGTGGCTGCTGCCAGTGGCGATAAGTCGTGTCTTACCGGGTTGGAC
TCAAGACGATAGTTACCGGATAAGGCGCAGCGGTCGGGCTGAACGGGGGGTTCGTGCACACAGCCCAGCT
TGGAGCGAACGACCTACACCGAACTGAGATACCTACAGCGTGAGCTATGAGAAAGCGCCACGCTTCCCGA
AGGGAGAAAGGCGGACAGGTATCCGGTAAGCGGCAGGGTCGGAACAGGAGAGCGCACGAGGGAGCTTCCA
GGGGGAAACGCCTGGTATCTTTATAGTCCTGTCGGGTTTCGCCACCTCTGACTTGAGCGTCGATTTTTGT
GATGCTCGTCAGGGGGGCGGAGCCTATGGAAAAACGCCAGCAACGCGGCCTTTTTACGGTTCCTGGCCTT
TTGCTGGCCTTTTGCTCACATGT
